Addgene plasmid #188085: pCAG-MBP-ATG9-D830A/E831A
Purpose: Expresses human ATG9-D830A/E831A mutant in mammalian cells
Depositing lab: James Hurley. Depositing organization: University of California, Berkeley. Publication: Structural basis for ATG9A recruitment to the ULK1 complex in mitophagy initiation. Ren X, Nguyen TN, Lam WK, Buffalo CZ, Lazarou M, Yokom AL, Hurley JH. Sci Adv. 2023 Feb 15;9(7):eadg2997. doi: 10.1126/sciadv.adg2997. Epub 2023 Feb 15. PubMed 36791199.
Backbone
  Vector backbone: pCAG
  Vector type: Mammalian Expression
Growth in bacteria
  Bacterial resistance: Ampicillin, 100 μg/mL
  Growth temperature: 37°C
  Growth strain: DH5alpha
  Copy number: High Copy
Gene/Insert
  Gene/Insert name: ATG9 (alt name: MBP-TEVsite-ATG9-D830A/E831A-stop)
  Species: H. sapiens (human)
  Mutation: D830A/E831A
  Entrez Gene: ATG9A (a.k.a. APG9L1, MGD3208, mATG9)
  Promoter: CMV
  Tag / fusion protein: MBP tag (N terminal on insert)
  Cloning method: Restriction Enzyme; 5′ cloning site KpnI (unknown if destroyed); 3′ cloning site KpnI (unknown if destroyed)
  Sequencing primers: 5′ ccgctttctggtatgccgtgcg; 3′ gagccagggcattggccacac
Terms and licenses: Academic/Nonprofit Terms; Industry Terms: Not Available to Industry
How to cite: pCAG-MBP-ATG9-D830A/E831A was a gift from James Hurley (Addgene plasmid # 188085 ; http://n2t.net/addgene:188085 ; RRID:Addgene_188085)
