[The description below was written by a language model from this plasmid's Addgene catalogue record and pLannotate feature annotations shown in this document.]
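Description:
pCAG-MBP-ATG9-D830A/E831A is an 8,579 nt mammalian expression plasmid built on the pCAG backbone. It produces a mutant form of human ATG9A, the transmembrane autophagy protein that helps organise the phagophore assembly site. In bacteria it replicates from a high-copy ColE1/pUC-type origin and is selected with ampicillin through the β-lactamase gene and its native promoter. The backbone also carries remnants of lac regulatory sequence (lac promoter, operator, CAP site, lacI fragments), as well as an SV40 origin with a partial SV40 promoter and an SV40 polyadenylation signal. The SV40 origin can support episomal amplification in cells expressing large T antigen. No mammalian selection marker is annotated.

The catalogue lists the promoter as CMV, but the feature table shows the full composite CAG arrangement: the CMV immediate-early enhancer, the chicken β-actin promoter and a chimeric β-actin/β-globin intron, giving strong constitutive transcription. Short HBB fragments flanking the insert are residual rabbit β-globin sequence from this cassette, which ends in the rabbit β-globin poly(A) signal. The open reading frame encodes cytosolic E. coli maltose-binding protein lacking its signal sequence, followed by a TEV protease cleavage site and then ATG9A with a stop codon. The MBP tag therefore sits at the N terminus and can be removed by TEV digestion after amylose-based affinity capture. The insert carries the D830A/E831A double substitution near the C-terminal end of ATG9A. The associated publication concerns the structural basis of ATG9A recruitment to the ULK1 complex in mitophagy initiation, so the mutant was probably made to probe that interaction, although the record does not state the specific effect of the substitutions.
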