Features (pLannotate 1.2.2; 20 found; start..end, strand, type, name):
      4..383     +  enhancer       CMV enhancer: human cytomegalovirus immediate early enhancer
    385..660     +  promoter       chicken β-actin promoter: No description available
    661..1677    +  intron         chimeric intron: chimera between introns from chicken β-actin and rabbit β-globin
   1675..1731    +  CDS            HBB (fragment): HBB_LEPEU - Experimental evidence at protein level: Swiss-Prot protein existence level 1. Involved in oxygen transport from the lung to the various peripheral tissues. From Lepus europaeus (European hare).
   1763..2857    +  CDS            MBP: maltose binding protein from E. coli; malE (mutated); This version of the gene does not encode a signal sequence, so MBP will remain in the cytosol.
   2921..2941    +  CDS            TEV site: tobacco etch virus (TEV) protease recognition and cleavage site
   2960..5476    +  CDS            ATG9A: ATG9A_HUMAN - Also known as APG9L1. Experimental evidence at protein level: Swiss-Prot protein existence level 1. Involved in autophagy and cytoplasm to vacuole transport (Cvt) vesicle formation. Plays a key role in the organization of the preautophagosomal structure/phagophore assembly site (PAS), the nucleating site for formation of the sequestering vesicle. Cycles between a juxta-nuclear trans-Golgi network compartment and late endosomes. Nutrient starvation induces accumulation on autophagosomes. Starvation-dependent trafficking requires ULK1, ATG13 and SUPT20H. From Homo sapiens (Human).
   5517..5594    +  CDS            HBB (fragment): HBB_PONPY - Experimental evidence at transcript level: Swiss-Prot protein existence level 2. Involved in oxygen transport from the lung to the various peripheral tissues. From Pongo pygmaeus (Bornean orangutan).
   5665..5720    +  polyA_signal   β-globin poly(A) signal: rabbit β-globin polyadenylation signal (Gil and Proudfoot, 1987)
   6105..6121    -  protein_bind   lac operator: The lac repressor binds to the lac operator to inhibit transcription in E. coli. This inhibition can be relieved by adding lactose or isopropyl-β-D-thiogalactopyranoside (IPTG). lac repressor encoded by lacI
   6129..6159    -  promoter       lac promoter: promoter for the E. coli lac operon
   6174..6195    -  protein_bind   CAP binding site: CAP binding activates transcription in the presence of cAMP. E. coli catabolite activator protein
   6208..6247    -  CDS            lacI (fragment): lac repressor; lacI; The lac repressor binds to the lac operator to inhibit transcription in E. coli. This inhibition can be relieved by adding lactose or isopropyl-β-D-thiogalactopyranoside (IPTG).
   6254..6276    +  promoter       SV40 promoter (fragment): SV40 enhancer and early promoter
   6300..6435    +  rep_origin     SV40 ori: SV40 origin of replication
   6455..6589    +  polyA_signal   SV40 poly(A) signal: SV40 polyadenylation signal
   6591..6645    -  CDS            lacI (fragment): lac repressor; lacI; The lac repressor binds to the lac operator to inhibit transcription in E. coli. This inhibition can be relieved by adding lactose or isopropyl-β-D-thiogalactopyranoside (IPTG).
   6828..7416    -  rep_origin     ori: high-copy-number ColE1/pMB1/pBR322/pUC origin of replication
   7587..8447    -  CDS            AmpR: β-lactamase; bla; confers resistance to ampicillin, carbenicillin, and related antibiotics
   8448..8552    -  promoter       AmpR promoter: bla
>Addgene plasmid #188085 | pCAG-MBP-ATG9-D830A/E831A | addgene full sequence | sequence record 369819 | Addgene NGS Result
GTCGACATTGATTATTGACTAGTTATTAATAGTAATCAATTACGGGGTCATTAGTTCATAGCCCATATAT
GGAGTTCCGCGTTACATAACTTACGGTAAATGGCCCGCCTGGCTGACCGCCCAACGACCCCCGCCCATTG
ACGTCAATAATGACGTATGTTCCCATAGTAACGCCAATAGGGACTTTCCATTGACGTCAATGGGTGGAGT
ATTTACGGTAAACTGCCCACTTGGCAGTACATCAAGTGTATCATATGCCAAGTACGCCCCCTATTGACGT
CAATGACGGTAAATGGCCCGCCTGGCATTATGCCCAGTACATGACCTTATGGGACTTTCCTACTTGGCAG
TACATCTACGTATTAGTCATCGCTATTACCATGGTCGAGGTGAGCCCCACGTTCTGCTTCACTCTCCCCA
TCTCCCCCCCCTCCCCACCCCCAATTTTGTATTTATTTATTTTTTAATTATTTTGTGCAGCGATGGGGGC
GGGGGGGGGGGGGGGGCGCGCCRGGGGGGGGGGGGSGGGGSGRGGGGSGGGGSGGGGSGRGGCGGAGAGG
TGCGGCGGCAGCCAATCAGAGCGGCGCGCTCCGAAAGTTTCCTTTTATGGCGAGGCGGCGGCGGCGGCGG
CCCTATAAAAAGCGAAGCGCGCGGCGGGCGGGAGTCGCTGCGCGCTGCCTTCGCCCCGTGCCCCGCTCCG
CCGCCGCCTCGCGCCGCCCGCCCCGGCTCTGACTGACCGCGTTACTCCCACAGGTGAGCGGGCGGGACGG
CCCTTCTCCTCCGGGCTGTAATTAGCGCTTGGTTTAATGACGGCTTGTTTCTTTTCTGTGGCTGCGTGAA
AGCCTTGAGGGGCTCCGGGAGGGCCCTTTGTGCGGGGGGAGCGGCTCGGGGGGTGCGTGCGTGTGTGTGT
GCGTGGGGAGCGCCGCGTGCGGCTCCGCGCTGCCCGGCGGCTGTGAGCGCTGCGGGCGCGGCGCGGGGCT
TTGTGCGCTCCGCAGTGTGCGCGAGGGGAGCGCGGCCGGGGGCGGTGCCCCGCGGTGCGGGGGGGGCTGC
GAGGGGAACAAAGGCTGCGTGCGGGGTGTGTGCGTGGGGGGGTGAGCAGGGGGTGTGGGCGCGTCGGTCG
GGCTGCAACCCCCCCTGCACCCCCCTCCCCGAGTTGCTGAGCACGGCCCGGCTTCGGGTGCGGGGCTCCG
TACGGGGCGTGGCGCGGGGCTCGCCGTGCCGGGCGGGGGGTGGCGGCAGGTGGGGGTGCCGGGCGGGGCG
GGGCCGCCTCGGGCCGGGGRGGGCTCGGGGGAGGGGCGCGGCGGCCCCCGGAGCGCCGGCGGCTGTCGAG
GCGCGGCGAGCCGCAGCCATTGCCTTTTATGGTAATCGTGCGAGAGGGCGCAGGGACTTCCTTTGTCCCA
AATCTGTGCGGAGCCGAAATCTGGGAGGCGCCGCCGCACCCCCTCTAGCGGGCGCGGGGCGAAGCGGTGC
GGCGCCGGCAGGAAGGAAATGGGCGGGGAGGGCCTTCGTGCGTCGCCGCGCCGCCGTCCCCTTCTCCCTC
TCCAGCCTCGGGGCTGTCCGCGGGGGGACGGCTGCCTTCGGGGGGGACGGGGCAGGGCGGGGTTCGGCTT
CTGGCGTGTGACCGGCGGCTCTAGAGCCTCTGCTAACCATGTTCATGCCTTCTTCTTTTTCCTACAGCTC
CTGGGCAACGTGCTGGTTATTGTGCTGTCTCATCATTTTGGCAAAGAATTCCTCGATCGACGGTATCGAT
GCCACCATGGGGATCGAAGAAGGTAAACTGGTAATCTGGATTAACGGCGATAAAGGCTATAACGGTCTCG
CTGAAGTCGGTAAGAAATTCGAGAAAGATACCGGAATTAAAGTCACCGTTGAGCATCCGGATAAACTGGA
AGAGAAATTCCCACAGGTTGCGGCAACTGGCGATGGCCCTGACATTATCTTCTGGGCACACGACCGCTTT
GGTGGCTACGCTCAATCTGGCCTGTTGGCTGAAATCACCCCGGACAAAGCGTTCCAGGACAAGCTGTATC
CGTTTACCTGGGATGCCGTACGTTACAACGGCAAGCTGATTGCTTACCCGATCGCTGTTGAAGCGTTATC
GCTGATTTATAACAAAGATCTGCTGCCGAACCCGCCAAAAACCTGGGAAGAGATCCCGGCGCTGGATAAA
GAACTGAAAGCGAAAGGTAAGAGCGCGCTGATGTTCAACCTGCAAGAACCGTACTTCACCTGGCCGCTGA
TTGCTGCTGACGGGGGTTATGCGTTCAAGTATGAAAACGGCAAGTACGACATTAAAGACGTGGGCGTGGA
TAACGCTGGCGCGAAAGCGGGTCTGACCTTCCTGGTTGACCTGATTAAAAACAAACACATGAATGCAGAC
ACCGATTACTCCATCGCAGAAGCTGCCTTTAATAAAGGCGAAACAGCGATGACCATCAACGGCCCGTGGG
CATGGTCCAACATCGACACCAGCAAAGTGAATTATGGTGTAACGGTACTGCCGACCTTCAAGGGTCAACC
ATCCAAACCGTTCGTTGGCGTGCTGAGCGCAGGTATTAACGCCGCCAGTCCGAACAAAGAGCTGGCAAAA
GAGTTCCTCGAAAACTATCTGCTGACTGATGAAGGTCTGGAAGCGGTTAATAAAGACAAACCGCTGGGTG
CCGTAGCGCTGAAGTCTTACGAGGAAGAGTTGGCGAAAGATCCACGTATTGCCGCCACTATGGAAAACGC
CCAGAAAGGTGAAATCATGCCGAACATCCCGCAGATGTCCGCTTTCTGGTATGCCGTGCGTACTGCGGTG
ATCAACGCCGCCAGCGGTCGTCAGACTGTCGATGAAGCCCTGAAAGACGCGCAGACTAATTCGAGCTCGA
ACAACAACAACAATAACAATAACAACAACCTCGGGGATATCCCAACGACCGAAAACCTGTATTTTCAGGG
CGCCATGGGATCCGGTACCATGGCTCAGTTCGACACCGAATACCAGAGATTGGAAGCGTCATACTCCGAC
TCACCACCAGGCGAAGAAGATTTGCTCGTTCATGTTGCTGAGGGTTCTAAGTCACCTTGGCACCACATCG
AAAACCTGGACCTGTTCTTCAGCCGCGTGTACAACCTGCACCAGAAGAACGGTTTCACCTGCATGCTGAT
CGGCGAAATCTTCGAGCTGATGCAGTTCCTGTTCGTGGTCGCCTTCACCACTTTCCTGGTCAGCTGCGTG
GACTACGACATCCTGTTCGCTAACAAGATGGTGAACCACTCTCTGCACCCTACCGAGCCCGTGAAGGTCA
CTCTGCCCGACGCCTTCCTGCCAGCTCAGGTGTGCTCCGCCCGCATCCAGGAAAACGGCTCTCTGATCAC
TATCCTGGTCATCGCTGGAGTGTTCTGGATTCACAGACTGATCAAGTTCATCTACAACATCTGCTGCTAC
TGGGAGATCCACTCATTCTACCTGCACGCCCTGCGCATCCCTATGTCCGCTCTGCCCTACTGCACCTGGC
AGGAGGTGCAGGCTCGCATCGTCCAGACTCAGAAGGAACACCAAATCTGCATCCACAAGCGTGAACTGAC
CGAGCTGGACATCTACCACCGCATCCTGAGATTCCAGAACTACATGGTCGCCCTGGTGAACAAGAGCCTG
CTGCCACTGAGGTTCAGGCTGCCTGGTCTGGGTGAAGCTGTGTTCTTCACTCGTGGTCTGAAGTACAACT
TCGAACTGATCCTGTTCTGGGGACCCGGTAGCCTGTTCCTGAACGAGTGGTCCCTGAAGGCCGAATACAA
GAGGGGTGGCCAGAGACTGGAGCTGGCTCAGCGCCTGTCTAACCGTATCCTGTGGATCGGCATCGCTAAC
TTCCTGCTGTGCCCCCTGATCCTGATCTGGCAGATCCTGTATGCCTTCTTCAGCTACGCTGAGGTCCTGA
AGCGCGAACCAGGAGCCCTGGGTGCTCGTTGCTGGTCCCTGTACGGAAGGTGCTACCTGAGACACTTCAA
CGAGCTGGAACACGAGCTGCAATCACGCCTGAACCGTGGCTACAAGCCAGCCTCAAAGTACATGAACTGC
TTCCTGTCCCCTCTGCTGACCCTGCTGGCTAAGAACGGCGCCTTCTTCGCTGGTTCCATCCTGGCCGTGC
TGATCGCTCTGACCATCTACGACGAGGACGTCCTGGCTGTGGAACACGTCCTGACCACTGTCACTCTGCT
GGGCGTGACCGTCACTGTGTGCCGCTCATTCATCCCCGACCAGCACATGGTGTTCTGCCCAGAGCAGCTG
CTGCGTGTCATCCTGGCCCACATCCACTACATGCCCGACCACTGGCAGGGAAACGCTCACCGCTCACAGA
CCCGTGACGAGTTCGCCCAGCTGTTCCAGTACAAGGCTGTGTTCATCCTGGAGGAACTGCTGTCCCCTAT
CGTCACTCCCCTGATCCTGATCTTCTGCCTGAGGCCAAGAGCCCTGGAGATCATCGACTTCTTCCGCAAC
TTCACCGTGGAAGTGGTCGGCGTCGGAGACACTTGCTCTTTCGCTCAGATGGACGTGCGTCAGCACGGAC
ACCCACAGTGGCTGTCAGCCGGTCAGACCGAGGCTTCCGTCTACCAGCAGGCCGAGGACGGCAAGACCGA
ACTGTCACTGATGCACTTCGCTATCACTAACCCTGGATGGCAACCTCCCAGGGAGTCCACCGCCTTCCTG
GGTTTCCTGAAGGAACAGGTGCAGAGAGACGGTGCTGCCGCTAGCCTGGCTCAGGGAGGTCTGCTGCCTG
AGAACGCTCTGTTCACTTCCATCCAGTCCCTGCAATCCGAAAGCGAGCCCCTGTCTCTGATCGCCAACGT
GGTCGCTGGTTCCTCCTGCCGCGGCCCACCTCTGCCTCGCGACCTGCAAGGAAGCCGCCACAGGGCTGAG
GTGGCTTCTGCTCTGCGCTCTTTCTCCCCTCTGCAACCTGGACAGGCTCCAACTGGTAGGGCTCACTCAA
CCATGACTGGTTCCGGCGTGGACGCCAGAACTGCTTCTTCAGGCTCCAGCGTGTGGGAAGGACAGCTGCA
ATCCCTGGTCCTGTCCGAGTACGCCAGCACCGAAATGTCTCTGCACGCTCTGTACATGCACCAGCTGCAC
AAGCAGCAGGCCCAGGCTGAACCAGAGAGGCACGTGTGGCACCGCCGTGAATCTGACGAGTCAGGAGAAT
CTGCTCCTGACGAGGGCGGAGAAGGTGCCCGCGCTCCACAGTCCATCCCTCGTTCCGCTAGCTACCCATG
CGCTGCTCCCAGACCAGGCGCCCCCGAAACCACTGCTCTGCACGGTGGCTTCCAGAGGAGATACGGAGGT
ATCACCGACCCCGGAACTGTGCCCAGGGTCCCAAGCCACTTCTCCCGCCTGCCACTGGGCGGATGGGCTG
AAGACGGACAGTCTGCTTCACGTCACCCTGAACCCGTCCCTGAAGAAGGTAGCGAAGCCGCGTTGCCGCC
ACAAGTCCATAAAGTGTGAGGTACCCCCGGGTGATATCTTAATTAATTAACTCGAGGAATTCACTCCTCA
GGTGCAGGCTGCCTATCAGAAGGTGGTGGCTGGTGTGGCCAATGCCCTGGCTCACAAATACCACTGAGAT
CTTTTTCCCTCTGCCAAAAATTATGGGGACATCATGAAGCCCCTTGAGCATCTGACTTCTGGCTAATAAA
GGAAATTTATTTTCATTGCAATAGTGTGTTGGAATTTTTTGTGTCTCTCACTCGGAAGGACATATGGGAG
GGCAAATCATTTAAAACATCAGAATGAGTATTTGGTTTAGAGTTTGGCAACATATGCCCATATGCTGGCT
GCCATGAACAAAGGTTGGCTATAAAGAGGTCATCAGTATATGAAACAGCCCCCTGCTGTCCATTCCTTAT
TCCATAGAAAAGCCTTGACTTGAGGTTAGATTTTTTTTATATTTTGTTTTGTGTTATTTTTTTCTTTAAC
ATCCCTAAAATTTTCCTTACATGTTTTACTAGCCAGATTTTTCCTCCTCTCCTGACTACTCCCAGTCATA
GCTGTCCCTCTTCTCTTATGGAGATCCCTCGACCTGCAGCCCAAGCTTGGCGTAATCATGGTCATAGCTG
TTTCCTGTGTGAAATTGTTATCCGCTCACAATTCCACACAACATACGAGCCGGAAGCATAAAGTGTAAAG
CCTGGGGTGCCTAATGAGTGAGCTAACTCACATTAATTGCGTTGCGCTCACTGCCCGCTTTCCAGTCGGG
AAACCTGTCGTGCCAGCGGATCCGCATCTCAATTAGTCAGCAACCATAGTCCCGCCCCTAACTCCGCCCA
TCCCGCCCCTAACTCCGCCCAGTTCCGCCCATTCTCCGCCCCATGGCTGACTAATTTTTTTTATTTATGC
AGAGGCCGAGGCCGCCTCGGCCTCTGAGCTATTCCAGAAGTAGTGAGGAGGCTTTTTTGGAGGCCTAGGC
TTTTGCAAAAAGCTAACTTGTTTATTGCAGCTTATAATGGTTACAAATAAAGCAATAGCATCACAAATTT
CACAAATAAAGCATTTTTTTCACTGCATTCTAGTTGTGGTTTGTCCAAACTCATCAATGTATCTTATCAT
GTCTGGATCCGCTGCATTAATGAATCGGCCAACGCGCGGGGAGAGGCGGTTTGCGTATTGGGCGCTCTTC
CGCTTCCTCGCTCACTGACTCGCTGCGCTCGGTCGTTCGGCTGCGGCGAGCGGTATCAGCTCACTCAAAG
GCGGTAATACGGTTATCCACAGAATCAGGGGATAACGCAGGAAAGAACATGTGAGCAAAAGGCCAGCAAA
AGGCCAGGAACCGTAAAAAGGCCGCGTTGCTGGCGTTTTTCCATAGGCTCCGCCCCCCTGACGAGCATCA
CAAAAATCGACGCTCAAGTCAGAGGTGGCGAAACCCGACAGGACTATAAAGATACCAGGCGTTTCCCCCT
GGAAGCTCCCTCGTGCGCTCTCCTGTTCCGACCCTGCCGCTTACCGGATACCTGTCCGCCTTTCTCCCTT
CGGGAAGCGTGGCGCTTTCTCATAGCTCACGCTGTAGGTATCTCAGTTCGGTGTAGGTCGTTCGCTCCAA
GCTGGGCTGTGTGCACGAACCCCCCGTTCAGCCCGACCGCTGCGCCTTATCCGGTAACTATCGTCTTGAG
TCCAACCCGGTAAGACACGACTTATCGCCACTGGCAGCAGCCACTGGTAACAGGATTAGCAGAGCGAGGT
ATGTAGGCGGTGCTACAGAGTTCTTGAAGTGGTGGCCTAACTACGGCTACACTAGAAGAACAGTATTTGG
TATCTGCGCTCTGCTGAAGCCAGTTACCTTCGGAAAAAGAGTTGGTAGCTCTTGATCCGGCAAACAAACC
ACCGCTGGTAGCGGTGGTTTTTTTGTTTGCAAGCAGCAGATTACGCGCAGAAAAAAAGGATCTCAAGAAG
ATCCTTTGATCTTTTCTACGGGGTCTGACGCTCAGTGGAACGAAAACTCACGTTAAGGGATTTTGGTCAT
GAGATTATCAAAAAGGATCTTCACCTAGATCCTTTTAAATTAAAAATGAAGTTTTAAATCAATCTAAAGT
ATATATGAGTAAACTTGGTCTGACAGTTACCAATGCTTAATCAGTGAGGCACCTATCTCAGCGATCTGTC
TATTTCGTTCATCCATAGTTGCCTGACTCCCCGTCGTGTAGATAACTACGATACGGGAGGGCTTACCATC
TGGCCCCAGTGCTGCAATGATACCGCGAGACCCACGCTCACCGGCTCCAGATTTATCAGCAATAAACCAG
CCAGCCGGAAGGGCCGAGCGCAGAAGTGGTCCTGCAACTTTATCCGCCTCCATCCAGTCTATTAATTGTT
GCCGGGAAGCTAGAGTAAGTAGTTCGCCAGTTAATAGTTTGCGCAACGTTGTTGCCATTGCTACAGGCAT
CGTGGTGTCACGCTCGTCGTTTGGTATGGCTTCATTCAGCTCCGGTTCCCAACGATCAAGGCGAGTTACA
TGATCCCCCATGTTGTGCAAAAAAGCGGTTAGCTCCTTCGGTCCTCCGATCGTTGTCAGAAGTAAGTTGG
CCGCAGTGTTATCACTCATGGTTATGGCAGCACTGCATAATTCTCTTACTGTCATGCCATCCGTAAGATG
CTTTTCTGTGACTGGTGAGTACTCAACCAAGTCATTCTGAGAATAGTGTATGCGGCGACCGAGTTGCTCT
TGCCCGGCGTCAATACGGGATAATACCGCGCCACATAGCAGAACTTTAAAAGTGCTCATCATTGGAAAAC
GTTCTTCGGGGCGAAAACTCTCAAGGATCTTACCGCTGTTGAGATCCAGTTCGATGTAACCCACTCGTGC
ACCCAACTGATCTTCAGCATCTTTTACTTTCACCAGCGTTTCTGGGTGAGCAAAAACAGGAAGGCAAAAT
GCCGCAAAAAAGGGAATAAGGGCGACACGGAAATGTTGAATACTCATACTCTTCCTTTTTCAATATTATT
GAAGCATTTATCAGGGTTATTGTCTCATGAGCGGATACATATTTGAATGTATTTAGAAAAATAAACAAAT
AGGGGTTCCGCGCACATTTCCCCGAAAAGTGCCACCTGG
