>Addgene plasmid #188085 | pCAG-MBP-ATG9-D830A/E831A | depositor partial sequence | sequence record 364947 | ATG9-D830A/E831A (KpnI/KpnI)
ATGGCTCAGTTCGACACCGAATACCAGAGATTGGAAGCGTCATACTCCGACTCACCACCAGGCGAAGAAG
ATTTGCTCGTTCATGTTGCTGAGGGTTCTAAGTCACCTTGGCACCACATCGAAAACCTGGACCTGTTCTT
CAGCCGCGTGTACAACCTGCACCAGAAGAACGGTTTCACCTGCATGCTGATCGGCGAAATCTTCGAGCTG
ATGCAGTTCCTGTTCGTGGTCGCCTTCACCACTTTCCTGGTCAGCTGCGTGGACTACGACATCCTGTTCG
CTAACAAGATGGTGAACCACTCTCTGCACCCTACCGAGCCCGTGAAGGTCACTCTGCCCGACGCCTTCCT
GCCAGCTCAGGTGTGCTCCGCCCGCATCCAGGAAAACGGCTCTCTGATCACTATCCTGGTCATCGCTGGA
GTGTTCTGGATTCACAGACTGATCAAGTTCATCTACAACATCTGCTGCTACTGGGAGATCCACTCATTCT
ACCTGCACGCCCTGCGCATCCCTATGTCCGCTCTGCCCTACTGCACCTGGCAGGAGGTGCAGGCTCGCAT
CGTCCAGACTCAGAAGGAACACCAAATCTGCATCCACAAGCGTGAACTGACCGAGCTGGACATCTACCAC
CGCATCCTGAGATTCCAGAACTACATGGTCGCCCTGGTGAACAAGAGCCTGCTGCCACTGAGGTTCAGGC
TGCCTGGTCTGGGTGAAGCTGTGTTCTTCACTCGTGGTCTGAAGTACAACTTCGAACTGATCCTGTTCTG
GGGACCCGGTAGCCTGTTCCTGAACGAGTGGTCCCTGAAGGCCGAATACAAGAGGGGTGGCCAGAGACTG
GAGCTGGCTCAGCGCCTGTCTAACCGTATCCTGTGGATCGGCATCGCTAACTTCCTGCTGTGCCCCCTGA
TCCTGATCTGGCAGATCCTGTATGCCTTCTTCAGCTACGCTGAGGTCCTGAAGCGCGAACCAGGAGCCCT
GGGTGCTCGTTGCTGGTCCCTGTACGGAAGGTGCTACCTGAGACACTTCAACGAGCTGGAACACGAGCTG
CAATCACGCCTGAACCGTGGCTACAAGCCAGCCTCAAAGTACATGAACTGCTTCCTGTCCCCTCTGCTGA
CCCTGCTGGCTAAGAACGGCGCCTTCTTCGCTGGTTCCATCCTGGCCGTGCTGATCGCTCTGACCATCTA
CGACGAGGACGTCCTGGCTGTGGAACACGTCCTGACCACTGTCACTCTGCTGGGCGTGACCGTCACTGTG
TGCCGCTCATTCATCCCCGACCAGCACATGGTGTTCTGCCCAGAGCAGCTGCTGCGTGTCATCCTGGCCC
ACATCCACTACATGCCCGACCACTGGCAGGGAAACGCTCACCGCTCACAGACCCGTGACGAGTTCGCCCA
GCTGTTCCAGTACAAGGCTGTGTTCATCCTGGAGGAACTGCTGTCCCCTATCGTCACTCCCCTGATCCTG
ATCTTCTGCCTGAGGCCAAGAGCCCTGGAGATCATCGACTTCTTCCGCAACTTCACCGTGGAAGTGGTCG
GCGTCGGAGACACTTGCTCTTTCGCTCAGATGGACGTGCGTCAGCACGGACACCCACAGTGGCTGTCAGC
CGGTCAGACCGAGGCTTCCGTCTACCAGCAGGCCGAGGACGGCAAGACCGAACTGTCACTGATGCACTTC
GCTATCACTAACCCTGGATGGCAACCTCCCAGGGAGTCCACCGCCTTCCTGGGTTTCCTGAAGGAACAGG
TGCAGAGAGACGGTGCTGCCGCTAGCCTGGCTCAGGGAGGTCTGCTGCCTGAGAACGCTCTGTTCACTTC
CATCCAGTCCCTGCAATCCGAAAGCGAGCCCCTGTCTCTGATCGCCAACGTGGTCGCTGGTTCCTCCTGC
CGCGGCCCACCTCTGCCTCGCGACCTGCAAGGAAGCCGCCACAGGGCTGAGGTGGCTTCTGCTCTGCGCT
CTTTCTCCCCTCTGCAACCTGGACAGGCTCCAACTGGTAGGGCTCACTCAACCATGACTGGTTCCGGCGT
GGACGCCAGAACTGCTTCTTCAGGCTCCAGCGTGTGGGAAGGACAGCTGCAATCCCTGGTCCTGTCCGAG
TACGCCAGCACCGAAATGTCTCTGCACGCTCTGTACATGCACCAGCTGCACAAGCAGCAGGCCCAGGCTG
AACCAGAGAGGCACGTGTGGCACCGCCGTGAATCTGACGAGTCAGGAGAATCTGCTCCTGACGAGGGCGG
AGAAGGTGCCCGCGCTCCACAGTCCATCCCTCGTTCCGCTAGCTACCCATGCGCTGCTCCCAGACCAGGC
GCCCCCGAAACCACTGCTCTGCACGGTGGCTTCCAGAGGAGATACGGAGGTATCACCGACCCCGGAACTG
TGCCCAGGGTCCCAAGCCACTTCTCCCGCCTGCCACTGGGCGGATGGGCTGAAGACGGACAGTCTGCTTC
ACGTCACCCTGAACCCGTCCCTGAAGAAGGTAGCGAAGCCGCGTTGCCGCCACAAGTCCATAAAGTGTGA
